>Addgene plasmid #28112 | USP21 (3MTN) | depositor partial sequence | sequence record 13312 | Author sequence
TCTGGTCATGTTGGCCTTCGAAACCTGGGAAACACGTGCTTCCTGAATGCTGTGCTGCAGTGTCTGAGCA
GCACTCGACCTCTTCGGGACTTCTGTCTGAGAAGGGACTTCCGGCAAGAGGTGCCTGGAGGAGGCCGAGC
CCAAGAGCTCACTGAAGCCTTTGCAGATGTGATTGGTGCCCTCTGGCACCCTGACTCCTGCGAAGCTGTG
AATCCTACTCGATTCCGAGCTGTCTTCCAGAAATATGTTCCCTCCTTCTCTGGATACAGCCAGCAGGATG
CCCAAGAGTTCCTGAAGCTCCTCATGGAGCGGCTACACCTTGAAATCAACCGCCGAGGCCGCCGGGCTCC
ACCGATACTTGCCAATGGTCCAGTTCCCTCTCCACCCCGCCGAGGAGGGGCTCTGCTAGAAGAACCTGAG
TTAAGTGATGATGACCGAGCCAACCTAATGTGGAAACGTTACCTGGAGCGAGAGGACAGCAAGATTGTGG
ACCTGTTTGTGGGCCAGTTGAAAAGTTGTCTCAAGTGCCAGGCCTGTGGGTATCGCTCCACGACCTTCGA
GGTTTTTTGTGACCTGTCCCTGCCCATCCCCAAGAAAGGATTTGCTGGGGGCAAGGTGTCTCTGCGGGAT
TGTTTCAACCTTTTCACTAAGGAAGAAGAGCTAGAGTCGGAGAATGCCCCAGTGTGTGACCGATGTCGGC
AGAAAACTCGAAGTACCAAAAAGTTGACAGTACAAAGATTCCCTCGAATCCTCGTGCTCCATCTGAATCG
ATTTTCTGCCTCCCGAGGCTCCATCAAAAAAAGTTCAGTAGGTGTAGACTTTCCACTGCAGCGACTGAGC
CTAGGGGACTTTGCCAGTGACAAAGCCGGAAGTCCTGTATACCAGCTGTATGCCCTTTGCAACCACTCAG
GCAGCGTCCACTATGGCCACTACACAGCCCTGTGCCGGTGCCAGACTGGTTGGCATGTCTACAATGACTC
TCGTGTCTCCCCTGTCAGTGAAAACCAGGTGGCATCCAGCGAGGGCTACGTGCTGTTCTACCAACTGATG
CAGGAGCCACCC
