>Addgene plasmid #28112 | USP21 (3MTN) | addgene partial sequence | sequence record 34436 | 28112 with T7
AATTTTGTTTAACTTTAAGAAGGAGATATACCATGGGCAGCAGCCATCATCATCATCATCACAGCAGCGG
CCTGGTTCCGCGTGGTAGTTCTGGTCATGTTGGCCTTCGAAACCTGGGAAACACGTGCTTCCTGAATGCT
GTGCTGCAGTGTCTGAGCAGCACTCGACCTCTTCGGGACTTCTGTCTGAGAAGGGACTTCCGGCAAGAGG
TGCCTGGAGGAGGCCGAGCCCAAGAGCTCACTGAAGCCTTTGCAGATGTGATTGGTGCCCTCTGGCACCC
TGACTCCTGCGAAGCTGTGAATCCTACTCGATTCCGAGCTGTCTTCCAGAAATATGTTCCCTCCTTCTCT
GGATACAGCCAGCAGGATGCCCAAGAGTTCCTGAAGCTCCTCATGGAGCGGCTACACCTTGAAATCAACC
GCCGAGGCCGCCGGGCTCCACCGATACTTGCCAATGGTCCAGTTCCCTCTCCACCCCGCCGAGGAGGGGC
TCTGCTAGAAGAACCTGAGTTAAGTGATGATGACCGAGCCAACCTAATGTGGAAACGTTACCTGGAGCGA
GAGGACAGCAAGATTGTGGACCTGTTTGTGGGCCAGTTGAAAAGTTGTCTCAAGTGCCAGGCCTGTGGGT
ATCGCTCCACGACCTTCGAGGTTTTTTGTGACCTGTCCCTGCCCATCCCCAAGAAAGGATTTGCTGGGGG
CAAGGTGTCTCTGCGGGATTGTTTCAACCTTTTCACTAAGGAAGAAGAGCTAGAGTCGGAGAATGCCCCA
GTGTGTGACCGATGTCGGCAGAAAACTCGAAGTACCAAAAAGTTGACAGTACAAAGATTCCCTCGAATCC
TCGTGCTCCATCTGAATCGA
