[The description below was written by a language model from this plasmid's Addgene catalogue record.]
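Description:
USP21 (3MTN) is a bacterial expression plasmid built on pET28a-LIC, a pET28a derivative adapted for ligation-independent cloning, with a recorded backbone size of 7328 bp without insert. It is selected with kanamycin and is listed as low copy. No feature table accompanies the record, so the origin of replication and the promoter are not stated explicitly. The recorded sequencing primers, T7 at the 5′ end and T7-term at the 3′ end, fit the usual pET layout, in which the insert sits between a T7 promoter and a T7 terminator and is transcribed by T7 RNA polymerase in a suitable expression host.

The insert is a 1062 bp fragment of human USP21 (ubiquitin specific peptidase 21), a deubiquitinating enzyme. It encodes only the catalytic domain, amino acid residues 209–562, not the full open reading frame. The fragment was introduced by ligation-independent cloning, in frame with an N-terminal His tag supplied by the backbone and followed by a thrombin cleavage site. The tag permits metal-affinity purification of the recombinant protein, and thrombin can then remove it to leave a near-native domain.

The stated purpose is bacterial production of protein for structure determination, and the name refers to the corresponding Protein Data Bank entry, 3MTN. The construct is therefore suited to preparing the purified USP21 catalytic domain for crystallography. It is not suited to studies that need the full-length protein.
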