Addgene plasmid #28112: USP21 (3MTN)
Purpose: Bacterial expression for structure determination; may not be full ORF
Depositing lab: Cheryl Arrowsmith. Depositing organization: University of Toronto.
Backbone
  Vector backbone: pET28a-LIC (Addgene plasmid 26094)
  Backbone manufacturer: SGC
  Backbone size w/o insert (bp): 7328
  Vector type: Bacterial Expression
Growth in bacteria
  Bacterial resistance: Kanamycin, 50 μg/mL
  Growth temperature: 37°C
  Growth strain: DH5alpha
  Copy number: Low Copy
Gene/Insert
  Gene/Insert name: USP21 (alt names: PDB: 3MTN; ubiquitin specific peptidase 21)
  Species: H. sapiens (human)
  Insert size (bp): 1062
  Mutation: catalytic domain only (amino acid residues 209-562).
  Entrez Gene: USP21 (a.k.a. USP16, USP23)
  Tag / fusion protein: His tag with Thrombin cleavage (N terminal on backbone)
  Cloning method: Restriction Enzyme; 5′ cloning site Ligation-independent cloning (unknown if destroyed); 3′ cloning site Ligation-independent cloning (unknown if destroyed)
  Sequencing primers: 5′ T7; 3′ T7-term
Terms and licenses: Academic/Nonprofit Terms; Industry Terms: Not Available to Industry
Depositor comments: PDB: 3MTN. http://www.thesgc.org/structures/3MTN/
How to cite: USP21 (3MTN) was a gift from Cheryl Arrowsmith (Addgene plasmid # 28112 ; http://n2t.net/addgene:28112 ; RRID:Addgene_28112)
